Addgene plasmid #31824: pGBT-PX
Purpose: (Empty Backbone)
Depositing lab: Stephen Ekker. Depositing organization: Mayo Foundation for Medical Education and Research. Publication: Nicotine response genetics in the zebrafish. Petzold AM, Balciunas D, Sivasubbu S, Clark KJ, Bedell VM, Westcot SE, Myers SR, Moulder GL, Thomas MJ, Ekker SC. Proc Natl Acad Sci U S A. 2009 Nov 3;106(44):18662-7. Epub 2009 Oct 26. 10.1073/pnas.0908247106 PubMed 19858493.
Backbone
  Vector backbone: pDB685
  Backbone size (bp): 6128
  Vector type: Cre/Lox ; gene trap
  Promoter: beta Actin
  Tag / fusion protein: GFP GM2 variant (C terminal on backbone)
Growth in bacteria
  Bacterial resistance: Ampicillin, 100 μg/mL
  Growth temperature: 37°C
  Growth strain: DH5alpha
  Copy number: Unknown
Terms and licenses: Academic/Nonprofit Terms; Industry Terms: Not Available to Industry
Depositor comments: The plasmid contains Tol2 transposon with mini ITRs.
How to cite: pGBT-PX was a gift from Stephen Ekker (Addgene plasmid # 31824 ; http://n2t.net/addgene:31824 ; RRID:Addgene_31824)
