[The description below was written by a language model from this plasmid's Addgene catalogue record and pLannotate feature annotations shown in this document.]
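Description:
pGBT-PX is an empty-backbone gene-trap vector built on pDB685 and classified as a Cre/Lox gene trap plasmid. According to the depositor, it carries a Tol2 transposon with miniature inverted terminal repeats, so the trap cassette is meant to be mobilised into a host genome by Tol2 transposase. The associated publication concerns zebrafish genetics, which points to insertional mutagenesis in that organism. In bacteria the plasmid is maintained through a high-copy ColE1/pUC-type origin and selected with ampicillin via the β-lactamase gene. An f1 origin, lac promoter/operator and lacZα remnants, and T3, T7 and SP6 phage promoters reflect a pBluescript-like cloning backbone.

The catalogue lists a beta-actin promoter and a GFP (GM2 variant) tag. The feature table detects the GFP coding sequence but does not annotate the beta-actin promoter, the Tol2 ends, or any splice acceptor, splice donor or polyadenylation elements. A large stretch upstream of GFP is unannotated, so the exact architecture of the trap cannot be read from the record. Two loxP sites in the same orientation bracket roughly five kilobases that include GFP, an arrangement that would let Cre recombinase excise the intervening cassette, for example to revert a trapped allele. Two minimal FRT fragments flank a smaller region near the first loxP site, suggesting a separately FLP-removable segment. A very short LEU2 promoter match within it is probably incidental.

The recorded backbone size (6128 bp) is smaller than the depositor's full sequence (8504 nt), a difference the record does not explain.
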