Features (pLannotate 1.2.2; 21 found; start..end, strand, type, name):
    227..260     +  protein_bind   loxP: Cre-mediated recombination occurs in the 8-bp core sequence (GCATACAT). Cre recombinase
    271..300     -  protein_bind   FRT (minimal) (fragment): supports FLP-mediated excision but not integration (Turan and Bode, 2011) FLP recombinase from the Saccharomyces cerevisiae 2μ plasmid
   1156..1172    -  promoter       LEU2 promoter (fragment): S. cerevisiae LEU2
   1697..1726    -  protein_bind   FRT (minimal) (fragment): supports FLP-mediated excision but not integration (Turan and Bode, 2011) FLP recombinase from the Saccharomyces cerevisiae 2μ plasmid
   1741..1759    +  promoter       T3 promoter: promoter for bacteriophage T3 RNA polymerase
   4301..4321    -  misc_feature   MCS (fragment): pUC18/19 multiple cloning site
   4329..5044    +  CDS            GFP (fragment): Aequoria victoria green fluorescent protein
   5056..5085    +  misc_feature   MCS (fragment): pBluescript multiple cloning site
   5254..5287    +  protein_bind   loxP: Cre-mediated recombination occurs in the 8-bp core sequence (GCATACAT). Cre recombinase
   5578..5596    -  promoter       T7 promoter: promoter for bacteriophage T7 RNA polymerase
   5599..5756    +  CDS            lacZα (fragment): LacZα fragment of β-galactosidase; lacZ fragment
   5760..6188    +  rep_origin     f1 ori (sequence partly withheld): f1 bacteriophage origin of replication; arrow indicates direction of (+) strand synthesis
   6216..6266    -  misc_feature   bom (fragment): basis of mobility region from pBR322
   6293..6397    +  promoter       AmpR promoter: bla
   6398..7258    +  CDS            AmpR: β-lactamase; bla; confers resistance to ampicillin, carbenicillin, and related antibiotics
   7429..8017    +  rep_origin     ori: high-copy-number ColE1/pMB1/pBR322/pUC origin of replication
   8200..8292    +  CDS            lacI (fragment): lac repressor; lacI; The lac repressor binds to the lac operator to inhibit transcription in E. coli. This inhibition can be relieved by adding lactose or isopropyl-β-D-thiogalactopyranoside (IPTG).
   8305..8326    +  protein_bind   CAP binding site: CAP binding activates transcription in the presence of cAMP. E. coli catabolite activator protein
   8341..8371    +  promoter       lac promoter: promoter for the E. coli lac operon
   8379..8395    +  protein_bind   lac operator: The lac repressor binds to the lac operator to inhibit transcription in E. coli. This inhibition can be relieved by adding lactose or isopropyl-β-D-thiogalactopyranoside (IPTG). lac repressor encoded by lacI
   8437..8455    +  promoter       SP6 promoter: promoter for bacteriophage SP6 RNA polymerase
>Addgene plasmid #31824 | pGBT-PX | depositor full sequence | sequence record 35859 | pGBT-PX sequence 8504 bps
GCAGAGGTGTAAAAAGTACTCAAAAATTTTACTCAAGTGAAAGTACAAGTACTTAGGGAAAATTTTACTC
AATTAAAAGTAAAAGTATCTGGCTAGAATCTTACTTGAGTAAAAGTAAAAAAGTACTCCATTAAAATTGT
ACTTGAGTATTAAGGAAGTAAAAGTAAAAGCAAGAAAGAAAACTAGAGATTCTTGTTTAAGCTCATGGTA
GGGATAACAGGGTAATATAACTTCGTATAGCATACATTATACGAAGTTATCGTTAATTAAGAAGTTCCTA
TACTTTCTAGAGAATAGGAAGATCTCCGGACGAAACAGGAAGCTGACTCCACATGGTCACATGCTCACTG
AAGTGTTGACTTCCCTGACAGCTGTGCACTTTCTAAACCGGTTTTCTCATTCATTTACAGTTCAGCCGAT
GATGAAATTGCCGCACTGGTTGTTAGCAACGTAGCCGGTGTGTGAAAGATGGATTCGCGGGAATTCCGAA
GCTAGAACTAGTAATTAAGTCTCAGCCACCGTTAACTGAACATGTCAAAACCTGTGGAGACTGTTGAGAT
TTGATGTTCTGAAAAGATAAAGCCTATAAATAAAATGTTGCCCAAATTTCCTGCCTGATGTTTTTCTTTG
TCTTTGCTACATGGCTTTGCTGCTCGGATCGGCTCACTCTGTGTATGCCACGTTCACTTTGTACTCTCCT
TCTCACGGTAGGTTTATTATTTTTAGATGTGCAGTTAGTTTCTGTGAAATAACACACCACACACTGATAT
TGTCTGTGCATTGACTTGGTGAGTGCACATTGTTTTTGATCTTGACATATTTATATTTGATTGATCAGGT
GAACTGTGTGAATCTAAAGTGCTCCATACAGATGTTCTGCATTGAAAATATTCTCATTTTATTAGTGGAA
GTGAGTGTATGCCACATCCAATCAATTTCAGCAAACACCCCAGTATGATTTAATGCAAAAAAATGAAGGT
ATCAAACACGCATTACTACTTTGCAGTTAAATATTTAACATTTATTCCAACACGAAAAAAAGCAGTAAAT
AACACTTTGACAAACACGTCAGGACATCTTATTTTTGTCACCCTCACAGGCAATTTAGTATAATATATTA
TATATATATATATATCATATAATAATATTCAGTATAATATATATATATATATCATATTATAATATTCAGT
ATAATATAAAACACAAACACATATATGTATAATATAATATAACATTTTTATTTATTGAGATGCCTCTATG
GACCGTGTTATAAGAAGTAAAGATCAGGAGAAGTAAACATGAAGTGTAATTATGAATACTGATGTTAAAT
TAAGCTATGATGAGTTTTCACTGTTAATTTACCATCTCAATTAAATGTTGATGCCTCCATGACCAAGTTA
AGCAGATGAGACTGAGACAACTGTAGAAGACAAGATGTTCACTTTGCTGAATATAGCTGGCTTGACAGTT
ATCTATGACTCTATAAATATATATATATTTTTTTTTTTATAAAATGATTTATTTATAACTATATATCCAT
TTCTCAGACAGGTGCTTCATATCCCTCACTCCCGTAGCTGTCCATGCTGGATCTGTCCCCGTTGTTTTTA
AAAAGCTAAATAAGTTATTAACATGACTGCATCCAGCGAGCCAAACCTGTCTGGTGTACAGCTACCAGAG
AAGCTTGAGATCCTAGGAAGTTCCTATACTTTCTAGAGAATAGGAATCGCGAGTGCTAGCAATTAACCCT
CACTAAAGGGAACAAAAGCTTTTAGACCTTCTTACTTTTGGGGATTATATAAGTATTTTCTCAATAAATA
TCTCATATCTTACTGTGGTTTAACTGCTGAATCTAAAATTTTAATACAAAAGTAGTTATATTTGTTGTAC
ATTGTAAACTATAACTTAACTTCAGTTTCAGAGAAACTCATGTGCTCAAAATGTAAAAAAAGTTTCCTGT
TAAATATTTTGTAAATGTATTGAAGACAAAATAAGAAAAAAAAAAATATAAGCCACTAAATCACACTGTC
CTTGGTATCAGCAAGAGATTCTGACATAATCAGCTGTTTTTGTTTATTACTGCCATTGAAGGCCATGTGC
ATTAGTCCCAAGTTACACATTAAAAAGTCACATGTAGCTTACCAACATCAGTGCTGTTCAAGCACAGCCT
CATCTACTATTCAAACTGTGGCACCATCTAAAATATGCCAGAATTTTTTTATTTAATGAATTTGACCCTG
AAATATGTATTAATATCACTCCTGTGATTTTTTTGTAATCAGCTTACAATTACAGGAATGCAAGCCTGAT
TCATTACAAGTTTCACTACACTTTCTCTGACAACATCACCTACTGAACTCAGACCAGCTAGTTGCTCCTT
AAGTATACAATCATGTCAGTAATCCTCATTTCAATGAAAAATACCCGTATTGTACTTGGTACTTGGTAGA
TAACCACAGAGCAGTATTATGCCATTATTGTGAATACAATAAGAGGTAAATGACCTACAGAGCTGCTGCT
GCTGTTGTGTTAGATTGTAAACACAGCACAGGATCAAGGAGGTGTCCATCACTATGACCAATACTAGCAC
TTTGCACAGGCTCTTTGAAAGGCTGAAAAGAGCCTTATTGGCGTTATCACAACAAAATACGCAAATACGG
AAAACAACGTATTGAACTTCGCAAACAAAAAACAGCGATTTTGATGAAAATCGCTTAGGCCTTGCTCTTC
AAACAATCCAGCTTCTCCTTCTTTCACTCTCAAGTTGCAAGAAGCAAGTGTAGCAATGTGCACGCGACAG
CCGGGTGTGTGACGCTGGACCAATCAGAGCGCAGAGCTCCGAAAGTTTACCTTTTATGGCTAGAGCCGGC
ATCTGCCGTCATATAAAAGAGCGCGCCCAGCGTCTCAGCCTCACTTTGAGCTCCTCCACACGCAGCTAGT
GCGGAATATCATCTGCCTGTAACCCATTCTCTAAAGTCGACAAACCCCCCCAAACCTAAGGTGAGTTGAT
CTTTAAGCTTTTTACATTTTCAGCTCGCATATATCAATTCGAACGTTTAATTAGAATGTTTAAATAAAGC
TAGATTAAATGATTAGGCTCAGTTACCGGTCTTTTTTTTCTCATTTACGTGCGAACTCTGCTTAAACTCT
AGTTATTCTTTATTAATATGTGGTTATTTTTATATATGTATGTTATCATAACTGTACTGGCTATGTCAGG
TGGTAATGACTGTAACGTTACGTTACTCGTTGTAGGCACGACATTGAATGGGCCGGTGTTGAAATAAGTC
TTCAACCCCTTTTAACCTCAAAATGTGCTCTGGTTAACAAGGATTTTAACAGCTATCAGTATGACTGTGC
GGTTTTAAAGCCGTTAGTGAGGCACGTTGCACACTTGATGGATGGCCGGAATGGGAAGTTCTTTATGCAG
GCAGTGCTGCAGCAGGGTGTGACCTACTTTAGCTAACGTTAGCCGGCTAACCAGCATTCATCTGCCGGTA
ACTTGAGTCTAATATTCTCTATGTGATATCGAAGTGATCAAAGACACGTCTGTTAGCTCACTTTAACCAA
CTGTAGTGAAAAATAGCGCAGTGTGCAGCCCTTCAAGTCTTTCATTTAGGCTGATTATTCAATCATTTTA
TTAACTATTAACGCGTTACTAAACGTAAGGTAACGTAGTCAGTTTTTAATAACTGGTGAAAAGTACTGGT
TGGGTTTAAATGGTGACTTATAATTGTGTTGGAGGGGGAAACCTTTTTGATAAAGGCTATATAATCTCAA
ATGAATGGGCTGAGGATGGTGTTCACAGGTGCTTTAGTGAAGTCCGCTCGTGAAGAGTCGCTGAAGTGAC
TGCAGATCTGTAGCGCATGCGTTTTGGCAGACGGCCGTTGAAATTCGGTTGAGTAATTGATACCAGGTGA
GGCTAGAGGATGTAGAAATTCATTTGTGTAGAATTTAGGGAGTGGCCTGGCGTGATGAATGTCGAAATCC
GTTCCTTTTTACTGAACCCTATGTCTCTGCTGAGTGCCACACCGCCGGCACAAAGCGTCTCAAACCATTG
CCTTTTATGGTAATAATGAGAATGCAGAGGGACTTCCTTTGTCTGGCACATCTGAGGCGCGCATTGTCAC
ACTAGCACCCACTAGCGGTCAGACTGCAGACAAACAGGAAGCTGACTCCACATGGTCACATGCTCACTGA
AGTGTTGACTTCCCTGACAGCTGTGCACTTTCTAAACCGGTTTTCTCATTCATTTACAGTTCAGCCGGAA
TTCACCTGCAGGTGGATCCATCTAGAACTACTAGAGGATCCCCGGGTACCGGTAGAAAATGAGTAAAGGA
GAAGAACTTTTCACTGGAGTTGTCCCAATTCTTGTTGAATTAAATGGTGATGTTAATGGGCACAAATTTC
CTGTCAGTGGAGAGGGTGAAGGTGATGCAACATACGGAAAACTTACCCTTAAATTTATTTGCACTACTGG
AAAACTACCTGTTCCATGGCCAACACTTGTCACTACTCTCGCGTATGGTCTTCAATGCTTTGCGAGATAC
CCAGATCATATGAAACAGCATGACTTTTTCAAGAGTGCCATGCCCGAAGGTTATGTACAGGAAAGAACTA
TATTTTTCAAAGATGACGGGAACTACAAGACACGTGCTGAAGTCAAGTTTGAAGGTGATACCCTTGTTAA
TAGAATCGAGTTAAAAGGTATTGATTTTAAAGAAGATGGAAACATTCTTGGACACAAATTGGAATACAAC
TATAACTCACACAATGTATACATCATGGCAGACAAACAAAAGAATGGAATCAAAGTTAACTTCAAAATTA
GACACAACATTGAAGATGGAAGCGTTCAACTAGCAGACCATTATCAACAAAATACTCCAATTGGCGATGG
CCCTGTCCTTTTACCAGACAACCATTACCTGTCCACACAATCTGCCCTTTCGAAAGATCCCAACGAAAAG
AGAGACCACATGGTCCTTCTTGAGTTTGTAACAGCTGCTGGGATTACACATGGCATGGATGAACTATACA
AATAAATGTCCAGACCTGCAGGAATTCGATATCAAGCTTATCGATGAACAAACCCCCCCAAACCTAAGGT
GAGTTGATCTTTAAGCTTTTTACATTTTCAGCTCGCATATATCAATTCGAACGTTTAATTAGAATGTTTA
AATAAAGCTAGATTAAATGATTAGGCTCAGTTACCGGTCTTTTTTTTCTCATTTACACTAGCTAAGCATG
CTGATAACTTCGTATAGCATACATTATACGAAGTTATTACCCTGTTATCCCTACAAATTAAACTGGGCAT
CAGCGCAATTCAATTGGTTTGGTAATAGCAAGGGAAAATAGAATGAAGTGATCTCCAAAAAATAAGTACT
TTTTGACTGTAAATAAAATTGTAAGGAGTAAAAAGTACTTTTTTTTCTAAAAAAATGTAATTAAGTAAAA
GTAAAAGTATTGATTTTTAATTGTACTCAAGTAAAGTAAAAATCCCCAAAAATAATACTTAAGTACAGTA
ATCAAGTAAAATTACTCAAGTACTTTACACCTCTGGGCCCAATTCGCCCTATAGTGAGTCGTATTACAAT
TCACTGGCCGTCGTTTTACAACGTCGTGACTGGGAAAACCCTGGCGTTACCCAACTTAATCGCCTTGCAG
CACATCCCCCTTTCGCCAGCTGGCGTAATAGCGAAGAGGCCCGCACCGATCGCCCTTCCCAACAGTTGCG
CAGCCTGAATGGCGAATGG
[124 nt withheld, positions 5760-5883]
C
[91 nt withheld, positions 5885-5975]
A
[49 nt withheld, positions 5977-6025]
CCTTTGACGTTGGAGTCCACGTTCTTT
[37 nt withheld, positions 6053-6089]
ACCCTATCTCGGTCTATTCTTTTGATTTATAAGGGATTTTGCCGATTTCGGCCTATTGGTTAAAAAATGA
GCTGATTTAACAAAAATTTAACGCGAATTTTAACAAAATATTAACGCTTACAATTTCCTGATGCGGTATT
TTCTCCTTACGCATCTGTGCGGTATTTCACACCGCATCAGGTGGCACTTTTCGGGGAAATGTGCGCGGAA
CCCCTATTTGTTTATTTTTCTAAATACATTCAAATATGTATCCGCTCATGAGACAATAACCCTGATAAAT
GCTTCAATAATATTGAAAAAGGAAGAGTATGAGTATTCAACATTTCCGTGTCGCCCTTATTCCCTTTTTT
GCGGCATTTTGCCTTCCTGTTTTTGCTCACCCAGAAACGCTGGTGAAAGTAAAAGATGCTGAAGATCAGT
TGGGTGCACGAGTGGGTTACATCGAACTGGATCTCAACAGCGGTAAGATCCTTGAGAGTTTTCGCCCCGA
AGAACGTTTTCCAATGATGAGCACTTTTAAAGTTCTGCTATGTGGCGCGGTATTATCCCGTATTGACGCC
GGGCAAGAGCAACTCGGTCGCCGCATACACTATTCTCAGAATGACTTGGTTGAGTACTCACCAGTCACAG
AAAAGCATCTTACGGATGGCATGACAGTAAGAGAATTATGCAGTGCTGCCATAACCATGAGTGATAACAC
TGCGGCCAACTTACTTCTGACAACGATCGGAGGACCGAAGGAGCTAACCGCTTTTTTGCACAACATGGGG
GATCATGTAACTCGCCTTGATCGTTGGGAACCGGAGCTGAATGAAGCCATACCAAACGACGAGCGTGACA
CCACGATGCCTGTAGCAATGGCAACAACGTTGCGCAAACTATTAACTGGCGAACTACTTACTCTAGCTTC
CCGGCAACAATTAATAGACTGGATGGAGGCGGATAAAGTTGCAGGACCACTTCTGCGCTCGGCCCTTCCG
GCTGGCTGGTTTATTGCTGATAAATCTGGAGCCGGTGAGCGTGGGTCTCGCGGTATCATTGCAGCACTGG
GGCCAGATGGTAAGCCCTCCCGTATCGTAGTTATCTACACGACGGGGAGTCAGGCAACTATGGATGAACG
AAATAGACAGATCGCTGAGATAGGTGCCTCACTGATTAAGCATTGGTAACTGTCAGACCAAGTTTACTCA
TATATACTTTAGATTGATTTAAAACTTCATTTTTAATTTAAAAGGATCTAGGTGAAGATCCTTTTTGATA
ATCTCATGACCAAAATCCCTTAACGTGAGTTTTCGTTCCACTGAGCGTCAGACCCCGTAGAAAAGATCAA
AGGATCTTCTTGAGATCCTTTTTTTCTGCGCGTAATCTGCTGCTTGCAAACAAAAAAACCACCGCTACCA
GCGGTGGTTTGTTTGCCGGATCAAGAGCTACCAACTCTTTTTCCGAAGGTAACTGGCTTCAGCAGAGCGC
AGATACCAAATACTGTTCTTCTAGTGTAGCCGTAGTTAGGCCACCACTTCAAGAACTCTGTAGCACCGCC
TACATACCTCGCTCTGCTAATCCTGTTACCAGTGGCTGCTGCCAGTGGCGATAAGTCGTGTCTTACCGGG
TTGGACTCAAGACGATAGTTACCGGATAAGGCGCAGCGGTCGGGCTGAACGGGGGGTTCGTGCACACAGC
CCAGCTTGGAGCGAACGACCTACACCGAACTGAGATACCTACAGCGTGAGCTATGAGAAAGCGCCACGCT
TCCCGAAGGGAGAAAGGCGGACAGGTATCCGGTAAGCGGCAGGGTCGGAACAGGAGAGCGCACGAGGGAG
CTTCCAGGGGGAAACGCCTGGTATCTTTATAGTCCTGTCGGGTTTCGCCACCTCTGACTTGAGCGTCGAT
TTTTGTGATGCTCGTCAGGGGGGCGGAGCCTATGGAAAAACGCCAGCAACGCGGCCTTTTTACGGTTCCT
GGCCTTTTGCTGGCCTTTTGCTCACATGTTCTTTCCTGCGTTATCCCCTGATTCTGTGGATAACCGTATT
ACCGCCTTTGAGTGAGCTGATACCGCTCGCCGCAGCCGAACGACCGAGCGCAGCGAGTCAGTGAGCGAGG
AAGCGGAAGAGCGCCCAATACGCAAACCGCCTCTCCCCGCGCGTTGGCCGATTCATTAATGCAGCTGGCA
CGACAGGTTTCCCGACTGGAAAGCGGGCAGTGAGCGCAACGCAATTAATGTGAGTTAGCTCACTCATTAG
GCACCCCAGGCTTTACACTTTATGCTTCCGGCTCGTATGTTGTGTGGAATTGTGAGCGGATAACAATTTC
ACACAGGAAACAGCTATGACCATGATTACGCCAAGCTATTTAGGTGACACTATAGAATACTCAAGCTATG
CATCCAACGCGTTGGGAGCTCTCCCATATGGTCGA
