>Addgene plasmid #31824 | pGBT-PX | addgene partial sequence | sequence record 37586 | M13rev
ATACTCAAGCTATGCATCCAACGCGTTGGGAGCTCTCCCATATGGTCGAGCAGAGGTGTAAAAAGTACTC
AAAAATTTTACTCAAGTGAAAGTACAAGTACTTAGGGAAAATTTTACTCAATTAAAAGTAAAAGTATCTG
GCTAGAATCTTACTTGAGTAAAAGTAAAAAAGTACTCCATTAAAATTGTACTTGAGTATTAAGGAAGTAA
AAGTAAAAGCAAGAAAGAAAACTAGAGATTCTTGTTTAAGCTCATGGTAGGGATAACAGGGTAATATAAC
TTCGTATAGCATACATTATACGAAGTTATCGTTAATTAAGAAGTTCCTATACTTTCTAGAGAATAGGAAG
ATCTCCGGACGAAACAGGAAGCTGACTCCACATGGTCACATGCTCACTGAAGTGTTGACTTCCCTGACAG
CTGTGCACTTTCTAAACCGGTTTTCTCATTCATTTACAGTTCAGCCGATGATGAAATTGCCGCACTGGTT
GTTAGCAACGTAGCCGGTGTGTGAAAGATGGATTCGCGGGAATTCCGAAGCTAGAACTAGTAATTAAGTC
TCAGCCACCGTTAACTGAACATGTCAAAACCTGTGGAGACTGTTGAGATTTGATGTTCTGAAAAGATAAA
GCCTATAAATAAAATGTTGCCCAAATTTCCTGCCTGATGTTTTTCTTTGTCTTTGCTACATGGCTTTGCT
GCTCGGATCGGCTCACTCTGTGTATGCCACGTTCACTTTGTACTCTCCTTCTCACGGTAGGTTTATTATT
TTTAGATGTGCAGTTAGTTTCTGTGAAATAACACAC
