>Addgene plasmid #31824 | pGBT-PX | addgene partial sequence | sequence record 38721 | T7 5'-TAATACGACTCACTATAGGG-3'
TACTTGAGTAATTTTACTTGATTACTGTACTTAAGTATTATTTTTGGGGATTTTTACTTTACTTGAGTAC
AATTAAAAATCAATACTTTTACTTTTACTTAATTACATTTTTTTAGAAAAAAAAGTACTTTTTACTCCTT
ACAATTTTATTTACAGTCAAAAAGTACTTATTTTTTGGAGATCACTTCATTCTATTTTCCCTTGCTATTA
CCAAACCAATTGAATTGCGCTGATGCCCAGTTTAATTTGTAGGGATAACAGGGTAATAACTTCGTATAAT
GTATGCTATACGAAGTTATCAGCATGCTTAGCTAGTGTAAATGAGAAAAAAAAGACCGGTAACTGAGCCT
AATCATTTAATCTAGCTTTATTTAAACATTCTAATTAAACGTTCGAATTGATATATGCGAGCTGAAAATG
TAAAAAGCTTAAAGATCAACTCACCTTAGGTTTGGGGGGGTTTGTTCATCGATAAGCTTGATATCGAATT
CCTGCAGGTCTGGACATTTATTTGTATAGTTCATCCATGCCATGTGTAATCCCAGCAGCTGTTACAAACT
CAAGAAGGACCATGTGGTCTCTCTTTTCGTTGGGATCTTTCGAAAGGGCAGATTGTGTGGACAGGTAATG
GTTGTCTGGTAAAAGGACAGGGCCATCGCCAATTGGAGTATTTTGTTGATAATGGTCTGCTAGTTGAACG
CTTCCATCTTCAATGTTGTGTCTAATTTTGAAGTTAACTTTGATTCCATTCTTTTGTTTGTCTGCCATGA
TGTATACATTGTGTGAGTTATAGTTGTATTCCAATTTGTGTCCAAGAATGTTTCCATCTTCTTTAAAATC
AATACCTTTTAACTCGATTCTATTAACAAGGGTATCACCT
